Addgene plasmid #73563: G-GECO1-Orai3
Purpose: Green fluorescent reporter of Orai3-associated calcium influx
Depositing lab: Michael Cahalan. Depositing organization: University of California, Irvine. Publication: Genetically targeted single-channel optical recording reveals multiple Orai1 gating states and oscillations in calcium influx. Dynes JL, Amcheslavsky A, Cahalan MD. Proc Natl Acad Sci U S A. 2016 Jan 12;113(2):440-5. doi: 10.1073/pnas.1523410113. Epub 2015 Dec 28. PubMed 26712003.
Backbone
  Vector backbone: pEGFP-C2
  Backbone manufacturer: Clontech
  Backbone size w/o insert (bp): 3954
  Total vector size (bp): 6114
  Modifications to backbone: The EGFP gene has been replaced with the genetically encoded calcium indicator G-GECO1
  Vector type: Mammalian Expression
  Selectable markers: Neomycin (select with G418)
Growth in bacteria
  Bacterial resistance: Kanamycin, 50 μg/mL
  Growth temperature: 37°C
  Growth strain: DH5alpha
  Copy number: High Copy
Gene/Insert
  Gene/Insert name: G-GECO1-Orai3
  Species: H. sapiens (human), Synthetic
  Insert size (bp): 2160
  GenBank ID: NM_152288.2 JN258413.1
  Entrez Gene: ORAI3 (a.k.a. TMEM142C)
  Promoter: CMV Immdeiate Early
  Tag / fusion protein: G-GECO1 (N terminal on insert)
  Cloning method: Restriction Enzyme; 5′ cloning site AgeI (not destroyed); 3′ cloning site BamHI (not destroyed)
  Sequencing primers: 5′ TGACGTCAATGGGAGTTTG; 3′ ACATTGATGAGTTTGGAC
Terms and licenses: Academic/Nonprofit Terms; Industry Terms: Not Available to Industry
Depositor comments: The fusion protein in this plasmid contains the genetically encoded calcium indicator G-GECO1 from the plasmid CMV-G-GECO1.0 (Addgene plasmid # 32447) provided by Robert Campbell.
How to cite: G-GECO1-Orai3 was a gift from Michael Cahalan (Addgene plasmid # 73563 ; http://n2t.net/addgene:73563 ; RRID:Addgene_73563)
