[The description below was written by a language model from this plasmid's Addgene catalogue record and pLannotate feature annotations shown in this document.]
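Description:
G-GECO1-Orai3 is a 6.1 kb mammalian expression plasmid built on the Clontech pEGFP-C2 backbone, in which the EGFP coding region has been replaced by the genetically encoded calcium indicator G-GECO1. It replicates in E. coli from a high-copy ColE1/pUC-type origin and also carries an f1 origin. A single NeoR/KanR (Tn5 aminoglycoside phosphotransferase) gene serves both hosts. A bacterial bla-type promoter drives it for kanamycin selection, while the SV40 enhancer/early promoter and an HSV TK polyadenylation signal drive it for G418 selection of transfected mammalian cells.

The payload is a roughly 2.2 kb fusion open reading frame expressed from the human CMV immediate early enhancer and promoter and terminated by the SV40 poly(A) signal. G-GECO1, a synthetic green fluorescent calcium sensor, sits at the N terminus. It is joined through a short remnant of the multiple cloning site to human ORAI3 (TMEM142C), a CRAC-like channel subunit that mediates calcium influx in cooperation with the calcium sensor STIM1. The automated annotation labels the sensor region as a GCaMP6f fragment. This most likely reflects sequence similarity among indicators of this family, since the catalogue record identifies the sensor as G-GECO1. The short fragments annotated as large T antigen, ble and bGH poly(A) appear to be residual backbone sequence rather than functional parts.

Tethering the indicator directly to the channel subunit places the sensor next to the site of calcium entry. Its green fluorescence therefore reports Orai3-associated calcium influx locally rather than bulk cytosolic calcium. The associated work used such genetically targeted fusions for optical recording of Orai channel activity.
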