Features (pLannotate 1.2.2; 15 found; start..end, strand, type, name):
     54..357     +  enhancer       CMV enhancer: human cytomegalovirus immediate early enhancer
    358..561     +  promoter       CMV promoter: human cytomegalovirus (CMV) immediate early promoter
    598..1853    +  CDS            GCaMP6f (fragment): improved fluorescent protein-based calcium sensor (Chen et al., 2013)
   1855..1880    +  misc_feature   MCS (fragment): multiple cloning site
   1881..2762    +  CDS            ORAI3 (sequence withheld): ORAI3_HUMAN - Also known as TMEM142C. Experimental evidence at protein level: Swiss-Prot protein existence level 1. Ca(2+) release-activated Ca(2+)-like (CRAC-like) channel subunit which mediates Ca(2+) influx and increase in Ca(2+)-selective current by synergy with the Ca(2+) sensor, STIM1. From Homo sapiens (Human).
   2788..2872    +  CDS            large T antigen (fragment): large T antigen from SV40 (simian virus 40)
   2895..3016    +  polyA_signal   SV40 poly(A) signal: SV40 polyadenylation signal
   3050..3478    -  rep_origin     f1 ori (sequence partly withheld): f1 bacteriophage origin of replication; arrow indicates direction of (+) strand synthesis
   3505..3609    +  promoter       AmpR promoter: bla
   3611..3968    +  promoter       SV40 promoter: SV40 enhancer and early promoter
   4003..4797    +  CDS            NeoR/KanR: aminoglycoside phosphotransferase from Tn5; aph(3')-II (or nptII); confers resistance to neomycin, kanamycin, and G418 (Geneticin®)
   4818..4970    +  CDS            ble (fragment): BLE_KLEPN - Experimental evidence at protein level: Swiss-Prot protein existence level 1. Binding protein with a strong affinity to the bleomycin family of antibiotics. Binds to CL990; an antimitotic-antibiotic compound. From Klebsiella pneumoniae.
   5029..5076    +  polyA_signal   HSV TK poly(A) signal: herpes simplex virus thymidine kinase polyadenylation signal (Cole and Stacy, 1985)
   5167..5183    -  polyA_signal   bGH poly(A) signal (fragment): bovine growth hormone polyadenylation signal
   5405..5993    +  rep_origin     ori: high-copy-number ColE1/pMB1/pBR322/pUC origin of replication
>Addgene plasmid #73563 | G-GECO1-Orai3 | depositor full sequence | sequence record 136827 | G-GECO1-Orai3 sequence 6114 bps
TAATAGTAATCAATTACGGGGTCATTAGTTCATAGCCCATATATGGAGTTCCGCGTTACATAACTTACGG
TAAATGGCCCGCCTGGCTGACCGCCCAACGACCCCCGCCCATTGACGTCAATAATGACGTATGTTCCCAT
AGTAACGCCAATAGGGACTTTCCATTGACGTCAATGGGTGGAGTATTTACGGTAAACTGCCCACTTGGCA
GTACATCAAGTGTATCATATGCCAAGTACGCCCCCTATTGACGTCAATGACGGTAAATGGCCCGCCTGGC
ATTATGCCCAGTACATGACCTTATGGGACTTTCCTACTTGGCAGTACATCTACGTATTAGTCATCGCTAT
TACCATGGTGATGCGGTTTTGGCAGTACATCAATGGGCGTGGATAGCGGTTTGACTCACGGGGATTTCCA
AGTCTCCACCCCATTGACGTCAATGGGAGTTTGTTTTGGCACCAAAATCAACGGGACTTTCCAAAATGTC
GTAACAACTCCGCCCCATTGACGCAAATGGGCGGTAGGCGTGTACGGTGGGAGGTCTATATAAGCAGAGC
TGGTTTAGTGAACCGTCAGATCCGCTAGCGCTACCGGTCGCCACCATGGTCGACTCATCACGTCGTAAGT
GGAATAAGACAGGTCACGCAGTCAGAGCTATAGGTCGGCTGAGCTCACTCGAGAACGTCTATATCAAGGC
CGACAAGCAGAAGAACGGCATCAAGGCGAACTTCAAGATCCGCCACAACATCGAGGACGGCGGCGTGCAG
CTCGCCTACCACTACCAGCAGAACACCCCCATCGGCGACGGCCCCGTGCTGCTGCCCGACAACCACTACC
TGAGCGTGCAGTCCATACTTTCGAAAGACCCCAACGAGAAGCGCGATCACATGGTCCTGCTGGAGTTCGT
GACCGCCGCCGGGATCACTCTCGGCATGGACGAGCTGTACAAGGGCGGTACCGGAGGGAGCATGGTGAGC
AAGGGCGAGGAGCTGTTCACCGGGGTGGTGCCCATCCAGGTCGAGCTGGACGGCGACGTAAACGGCCACA
AGTTCAGCGTGTCCGGCGAGGGTGAGGGCGATGCCACCTACGGCAAGCTGACCCTGAAGTTCATCTGCAC
CACCGGCAAGCTGCCCGTGCCCTGGCCCACCCTCGTGACCACCCTGACCTACGGCGTGCAGTGCTTCAGC
CGCTACCCCGACCACATGAAGCAGCACGACTTCTTCAAGTCCGCCATGCCCGAAGGCTACATCCAGGAGC
GCACCATCTTCTTCAAGGACGACGGCAACTACAAGACCCGCGCCGAGGTGAAGTTCGAGGGCGACACCCT
GGTGAACCGCATCGAGCTGAAGGGCATCGACTTCAAGGAGGACGGCAACATCCTGGGGCACAAGCTGGAG
TACAACACGCGTGACCAACTGACTGAAGAGCAGATCGCAGAATTTAAAGAGGCTTTCTCCCTATTTGACA
AGGACGGGGATGGGACGATAACAACCAAGGAGCTGGGGACGGTGATGCGGTCTCTGGGGCAGAACCCCAC
AGAAGCAGAGCTGCAGGACATGATCAATGAAGTAGATGCCGACGGTGACGGCACAATCGACTTCCCTGAG
TTCCTGACAATGATGGCAAGAAAAATGAAAGACACAGACAGTGAAGAAGAAATTAGAGAAGCGTTCCGTG
TGTTTGATAAGGACGGCAATGGCTACATCGGCGCAGCAGAGCTTCGCCACGTGATGACAAACCTTGGAGA
GAAGTTAACAGATGAAGAGGTTGATGAAATGATCAGGGTAGCAGACATCGATGGGGATGGTCAGGTAAAC
TACGAAGAGTTTGTACAAATGATGACAGCGAAGCAGATCTCGAGCTCAAGCTTCGAATTC
[882 nt withheld, positions 1881-2762]
TGAGGATCCACCGGATCTAGATAACTGATCATAATCAGCCATACCACATTTGTAGAGGTTTTACTTGCTT
TAAAAAACCTCCCACACCTCCCCCTGAACCTGAAACATAAAATGAATGCAATTGTTGTTGTTAACTTGTT
TATTGCAGCTTATAATGGTTACAAATAAAGCAATAGCATCACAAATTTCACAAATAAAGCATTTTTTTCA
CTGCATTCTAGTTGTGGTTTGTCCAAACTCATCAATGTATCTTAACGCGTAAATTGTAAGCGTTAATATT
TTGTTAAAATTCGCGTTAAATTTTTGTTAAATCAGCTCATTTTTTAACCAATAGGCCGAAATCGGCAAAA
TCCCTTATAAATCAAAAGAATAGACCGAGATAGGGT
[37 nt withheld, positions 3149-3185]
AAAGAACGTGGACTCCAACGTCAAAGG
[49 nt withheld, positions 3213-3261]
T
[91 nt withheld, positions 3263-3353]
G
[124 nt withheld, positions 3355-3478]
CAGGTGGCACTTTTCGGGGAAATGTGCGCGGAACCCCTATTTGTTTATTTTTCTAAATACATTCAAATAT
GTATCCGCTCATGAGACAATAACCCTGATAAATGCTTCAATAATATTGAAAAAGGAAGAGTCCTGAGGCG
GAAAGAACCAGCTGTGGAATGTGTGTCAGTTAGGGTGTGGAAAGTCCCCAGGCTCCCCAGCAGGCAGAAG
TATGCAAAGCATGCATCTCAATTAGTCAGCAACCAGGTGTGGAAAGTCCCCAGGCTCCCCAGCAGGCAGA
AGTATGCAAAGCATGCATCTCAATTAGTCAGCAACCATAGTCCCGCCCCTAACTCCGCCCATCCCGCCCC
TAACTCCGCCCAGTTCCGCCCATTCTCCGCCCCATGGCTGACTAATTTTTTTTATTTATGCAGAGGCCGA
GGCCGCCTCGGCCTCTGAGCTATTCCAGAAGTAGTGAGGAGGCTTTTTTGGAGGCCTAGGCTTTTGCAAA
GATCGATCAAGAGACAGGATGAGGATCGTTTCGCATGATTGAACAAGATGGATTGCACGCAGGTTCTCCG
GCCGCTTGGGTGGAGAGGCTATTCGGCTATGACTGGGCACAACAGACAATCGGCTGCTCTGATGCCGCCG
TGTTCCGGCTGTCAGCGCAGGGGCGCCCGGTTCTTTTTGTCAAGACCGACCTGTCCGGTGCCCTGAATGA
ACTGCAAGACGAGGCAGCGCGGCTATCGTGGCTGGCCACGACGGGCGTTCCTTGCGCAGCTGTGCTCGAC
GTTGTCACTGAAGCGGGAAGGGACTGGCTGCTATTGGGCGAAGTGCCGGGGCAGGATCTCCTGTCATCTC
ACCTTGCTCCTGCCGAGAAAGTATCCATCATGGCTGATGCAATGCGGCGGCTGCATACGCTTGATCCGGC
TACCTGCCCATTCGACCACCAAGCGAAACATCGCATCGAGCGAGCACGTACTCGGATGGAAGCCGGTCTT
GTCGATCAGGATGATCTGGACGAAGAGCATCAGGGGCTCGCGCCAGCCGAACTGTTCGCCAGGCTCAAGG
CGAGCATGCCCGACGGCGAGGATCTCGTCGTGACCCATGGCGATGCCTGCTTGCCGAATATCATGGTGGA
AAATGGCCGCTTTTCTGGATTCATCGACTGTGGCCGGCTGGGTGTGGCGGACCGCTATCAGGACATAGCG
TTGGCTACCCGTGATATTGCTGAAGAGCTTGGCGGCGAATGGGCTGACCGCTTCCTCGTGCTTTACGGTA
TCGCCGCTCCCGATTCGCAGCGCATCGCCTTCTATCGCCTTCTTGACGAGTTCTTCTGAGCGGGACTCTG
GGGTTCGAAATGACCGACCAAGCGACGCCCAACCTGCCATCACGAGATTTCGATTCCACCGCCGCCTTCT
ATGAAAGGTTGGGCTTCGGAATCGTTTTCCGGGACGCCGGCTGGATGATCCTCCAGCGCGGGGATCTCAT
GCTGGAGTTCTTCGCCCACCCTAGGGGGAGGCTAACTGAAACACGGAAGGAGACAATACCGGAAGGAACC
CGCGCTATGACGGCAATAAAAAGACAGAATAAAACGCACGGTGTTGGGTCGTTTGTTCATAAACGCGGGG
TTCGGTCCCAGGGCTGGCACTCTGTCGATACCCCACCGAGACCCCATTGGGGCCAATACGCCCGCGTTTC
TTCCTTTTCCCCACCCCACCCCCCAAGTTCGGGTGAAGGCCCAGGGCTCGCAGCCAACGTCGGGGCGGCA
GGCCCTGCCATAGCCTCAGGTTACTCATATATACTTTAGATTGATTTAAAACTTCATTTTTAATTTAAAA
GGATCTAGGTGAAGATCCTTTTTGATAATCTCATGACCAAAATCCCTTAACGTGAGTTTTCGTTCCACTG
AGCGTCAGACCCCGTAGAAAAGATCAAAGGATCTTCTTGAGATCCTTTTTTTCTGCGCGTAATCTGCTGC
TTGCAAACAAAAAAACCACCGCTACCAGCGGTGGTTTGTTTGCCGGATCAAGAGCTACCAACTCTTTTTC
CGAAGGTAACTGGCTTCAGCAGAGCGCAGATACCAAATACTGTCCTTCTAGTGTAGCCGTAGTTAGGCCA
CCACTTCAAGAACTCTGTAGCACCGCCTACATACCTCGCTCTGCTAATCCTGTTACCAGTGGCTGCTGCC
AGTGGCGATAAGTCGTGTCTTACCGGGTTGGACTCAAGACGATAGTTACCGGATAAGGCGCAGCGGTCGG
GCTGAACGGGGGGTTCGTGCACACAGCCCAGCTTGGAGCGAACGACCTACACCGAACTGAGATACCTACA
GCGTGAGCTATGAGAAAGCGCCACGCTTCCCGAAGGGAGAAAGGCGGACAGGTATCCGGTAAGCGGCAGG
GTCGGAACAGGAGAGCGCACGAGGGAGCTTCCAGGGGGAAACGCCTGGTATCTTTATAGTCCTGTCGGGT
TTCGCCACCTCTGACTTGAGCGTCGATTTTTGTGATGCTCGTCAGGGGGGCGGAGCCTATGGAAAAACGC
CAGCAACGCGGCCTTTTTACGGTTCCTGGCCTTTTGCTGGCCTTTTGCTCACATGTTCTTTCCTGCGTTA
TCCCCTGATTCTGTGGATAACCGTATTACCGCCATGCATTAGTTAT
