>Addgene plasmid #73563 | G-GECO1-Orai3 | depositor partial sequence | sequence record 136828 | G-GECO1-Orai3 coding sequence
ATGGTCGACTCATCACGTCGTAAGTGGAATAAGACAGGTCACGCAGTCAGAGCTATAGGTCGGCTGAGCT
CACTCGAGAACGTCTATATCAAGGCCGACAAGCAGAAGAACGGCATCAAGGCGAACTTCAAGATCCGCCA
CAACATCGAGGACGGCGGCGTGCAGCTCGCCTACCACTACCAGCAGAACACCCCCATCGGCGACGGCCCC
GTGCTGCTGCCCGACAACCACTACCTGAGCGTGCAGTCCATACTTTCGAAAGACCCCAACGAGAAGCGCG
ATCACATGGTCCTGCTGGAGTTCGTGACCGCCGCCGGGATCACTCTCGGCATGGACGAGCTGTACAAGGG
CGGTACCGGAGGGAGCATGGTGAGCAAGGGCGAGGAGCTGTTCACCGGGGTGGTGCCCATCCAGGTCGAG
CTGGACGGCGACGTAAACGGCCACAAGTTCAGCGTGTCCGGCGAGGGTGAGGGCGATGCCACCTACGGCA
AGCTGACCCTGAAGTTCATCTGCACCACCGGCAAGCTGCCCGTGCCCTGGCCCACCCTCGTGACCACCCT
GACCTACGGCGTGCAGTGCTTCAGCCGCTACCCCGACCACATGAAGCAGCACGACTTCTTCAAGTCCGCC
ATGCCCGAAGGCTACATCCAGGAGCGCACCATCTTCTTCAAGGACGACGGCAACTACAAGACCCGCGCCG
AGGTGAAGTTCGAGGGCGACACCCTGGTGAACCGCATCGAGCTGAAGGGCATCGACTTCAAGGAGGACGG
CAACATCCTGGGGCACAAGCTGGAGTACAACACGCGTGACCAACTGACTGAAGAGCAGATCGCAGAATTT
AAAGAGGCTTTCTCCCTATTTGACAAGGACGGGGATGGGACGATAACAACCAAGGAGCTGGGGACGGTGA
TGCGGTCTCTGGGGCAGAACCCCACAGAAGCAGAGCTGCAGGACATGATCAATGAAGTAGATGCCGACGG
TGACGGCACAATCGACTTCCCTGAGTTCCTGACAATGATGGCAAGAAAAATGAAAGACACAGACAGTGAA
GAAGAAATTAGAGAAGCGTTCCGTGTGTTTGATAAGGACGGCAATGGCTACATCGGCGCAGCAGAGCTTC
GCCACGTGATGACAAACCTTGGAGAGAAGTTAACAGATGAAGAGGTTGATGAAATGATCAGGGTAGCAGA
CATCGATGGGGATGGTCAGGTAAACTACGAAGAGTTTGTACAAATGATGACAGCGAAGCAGATCTCGAGC
TCAAGCTTCGAATTC
[882 nt withheld, positions 1276-2157]
TGA
