>Addgene plasmid #73563 | G-GECO1-Orai3 | addgene partial sequence | sequence record 139872 | CMV-F 5'-CGCAAATGGGCGGTAGGCGTG-3'
GAACCGTCAGATCCGCTAGCGCTACCGGTCGCCACCATGGTCGACTCATCACGTCGTAAGTGGAATAAGA
CAGGTCACGCAGTCAGAGCTATAGGTCGGCTGAGCTCACTCGAGAACGTCTATATCAAGGCCGACAAGCA
GAAGAACGGCATCAAGGCGAACTTCAAGATCCGCCACAACATCGAGGACGGCGGCGTGCAGCTCGCCTAC
CACTACCAGCAGAACACCCCCATCGGCGACGGCCCCGTGCTGCTGCCCGACAACCACTACCTGAGCGTGC
AGTCCATACTTTCGAAAGACCCCAACGAGAAGCGCGATCACATGGTCCTGCTGGAGTTCGTGACCGCCGC
CGGGATCACTCTCGGCATGGACGAGCTGTACAAGGGCGGTACCGGAGGGAGCATGGTGAGCAAGGGCGAG
GAGCTGTTCACCGGGGTGGTGCCCATCCAGGTCGAGCTGGACGGCGACGTAAACGGCCACAAGTTCAGCG
TGTCCGGCGAGGGTGAGGGCGATGCCACCTACGGCAAGCTGACCCTGAAGTTCATCTGCACCACCGGCAA
GCTGCCCGTGCCCTGGCCCACCCTCGTGACCACCCTGACCTACGGCGTGCAGTGCTTCAGCCGCTACCCC
GACCACATGAAGCAGCACGACTTCTTCAAGTCCGCCATGCCCGAAGGCTACATCCAGGAGCGCACCATCT
TCTTCAAGGACGACGGCAACTACAAGACCCGCGCCGAGGTGAAGTTCGAGGGCGACACCCTGGTGAACCG
CATCGAGCTGAAGGGCATCGACTTCAAGGAGGACGGCAACATCCTGGGGCACAAGCTGGAGTACAACACG
CGTGACCAACTGACTGAAGAGCAGATCGCAGAATTTAAAGAGGCTTTCTCCCTATTTGACAAGGACGGGG
ATGGGACGATAACAACC
