>Addgene plasmid #73563 | G-GECO1-Orai3 | addgene partial sequence | sequence record 139873 | SV40pA-R 5'-GAAATTTGTGATGCTATTGC-3'
TTAACAACAACAATTGCATTCATTTTATGTTTCAGGTTCAGGGGGAGGTGTGGGAGGTTTTTTAAAGCAA
GTAAAACCTCTACAAATGTGGTATGGCTGATTATGATCAGTTATCTAGATCCGGTGGATCCTCA
[719 nt withheld, positions 135-853]
