>Addgene plasmid #73563 | G-GECO1-Orai3 | addgene partial sequence | sequence record 139878 | MKQQH-GFP-ROMK 5'-GAA GCA GCA CGA CTT CTT CA-3'
GGAGCGCACCATCTTCTTCAAGGACGACGGCAACTACAAGACCCGCGCCGAGGTGAAGTTCGAGGGCGAC
ACCCTGGTGAACCGCATCGAGCTGAAGGGCATCGACTTCAAGGAGGACGGCAACATCCTGGGGCACAAGC
TGGAGTACAACACGCGTGACCAACTGACTGAAGAGCAGATCGCAGAATTTAAAGAGGCTTTCTCCCTATT
TGACAAGGACGGGGATGGGACGATAACAACCAAGGAGCTGGGGACGGTGATGCGGTCTCTGGGGCAGAAC
CCCACAGAAGCAGAGCTGCAGGACATGATCAATGAAGTAGATGCCGACGGTGACGGCACAATCGACTTCC
CTGAGTTCCTGACAATGATGGCAAGAAAAATGAAAGACACAGACAGTGAAGAAGAAATTAGAGAAGCGTT
CCGTGTGTTTGATAAGGACGGCAATGGCTACATCGGCGCAGCAGAGCTTCGCCACGTGATGACAAACCTT
GGAGAGAAGTTAACAGATGAAGAGGTTGATGAAATGATCAGGGTAGCAGACATCGATGGGGATGGTCAGG
TAAACTACGAAGAGTTTGTACAAATGATGACAGCGAAGCAGATCTCGAGCTCAAGCTTCGAATTC
[289 nt withheld, positions 626-914]
